Addgene plasmid #63939: pST50Trc1-HPCDHFR
Purpose: (Empty Backbone) Position 1 transfer plasmid for pST44 polycistronic plasmid suite; N-term non-cleavable single tag; contains DHFR gene in BamHI-NgoMIV cassette as positive control
Depositing lab: Song Tan. Depositing organization: Pennsylvania State University. Publication: The pST44 polycistronic expression system for producing protein complexes in Escherichia coli. Tan S, Kern RC, Selleck W. Protein Expr Purif. 2005 Apr;40(2):385-95. 10.1016/j.pep.2004.12.002 PubMed 15766881.
Backbone
  Vector backbone: pST50Trc
  Vector type: Bacterial Expression
  Tag / fusion protein: Protein C (HPC) (N terminal on backbone)
Growth in bacteria
  Bacterial resistance: Ampicillin, 100 μg/mL
  Growth temperature: 37°C
  Growth strain: DH5alpha
  Copy number: Unknown
Gene/Insert
  Gene/Insert name: None
  Tag / fusion protein: Protein C (HPC) (N terminal on backbone)
Terms and licenses: Academic/Nonprofit Terms; Industry Terms: Not Available to Industry
Depositor comments: Replace DHFR with GOI using BamHI/NgoMIV; Clone out cassette using XbaI/BamHI
How to cite: pST50Trc1-HPCDHFR was a gift from Song Tan (Addgene plasmid # 63939 ; http://n2t.net/addgene:63939 ; RRID:Addgene_63939)
