[The description below was written by a language model from this plasmid's Addgene catalogue record and pLannotate feature annotations shown in this document.]
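Description:
pST50Trc1-HPCDHFR is a small (about 3.3 kb) bacterial expression plasmid built on the pST50Trc backbone. It serves as the position 1 transfer vector in the pST44 polycistronic suite, a system for co-expressing the subunits of protein complexes in Escherichia coli. It is listed as an empty backbone. It replicates from a ColE1/pMB1-type origin and retains the pBR322-derived bom region and the rop gene, which normally moderates copy number; the record lists the copy number as unknown. Selection is by ampicillin through a TEM beta-lactamase gene driven by its own promoter and followed by an fd terminator. A short mbeC fragment is also annotated and appears to be a leftover of the ColE1-type backbone.

The expression cassette consists of a T7 promoter, the efficient ribosome binding site from phage T7 gene 10, an open reading frame, and a T7 terminator, so expression requires a host supplying T7 RNA polymerase. The backbone provides an N-terminal, non-cleavable Protein C (HPC) epitope tag. This tag is not annotated in the feature table, but it would lie between the ribosome binding site and the coding region. The cassette currently holds E. coli dihydrofolate reductase (folA) as a positive control for expression. A short fragment annotated as a T7 gene 10B-derived solubility tag sits just upstream of the terminator and is probably residual vector sequence rather than a functional fusion.

In use, DHFR is replaced by a gene of interest through the BamHI and NgoMIV sites, allowing the tagged protein to be tested alone. The resulting translation cassette is then excised with XbaI and BamHI and moved into the first position of a pST44 polycistronic plasmid.
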