Features (pLannotate 1.2.2; 12 found; start..end, strand, type, name):
     27..45      +  promoter       T7 promoter: promoter for bacteriophage T7 RNA polymerase
    113..135     +  RBS            RBS: efficient ribosome binding site from bacteriophage T7 gene 10 (Olins and Rangwala, 1989)
    191..664     +  CDS            folA: DYR_ECOLI - Also known as tmrA. Experimental evidence at protein level: Swiss-Prot protein existence level 1. Key enzyme in folate metabolism. Catalyzes an essential reaction for de novo glycine and purine synthesis, and for DNA precursor synthesis. From Escherichia coli (strain K12).
    723..772     +  CDS            SET1 (fragment): solubility-enhancement tag derived from T7 phage gene 10B
    780..827     +  terminator     T7 terminator: transcription terminator for bacteriophage T7 RNA polymerase
    892..983     +  promoter       AmpR promoter: bla
    984..1841    +  CDS            bla: BLAT_ECOLX - Experimental evidence at protein level: Swiss-Prot protein existence level 1. TEM-type are the most prevalent beta-lactamases in enterobacteria; they hydrolyze the beta-lactam bond in susceptible beta-lactam antibiotics, thus conferring resistance to penicillins and cephalosporins. TEM-3 and TEM-4 are capable of hydrolyzing cefotaxime and ceftazidime. TEM-5 is capable of hydrolyzing ceftazidime. TEM-6 is capable of hydrolyzing ceftazidime and aztreonam. TEM-8/CAZ-2, TEM- 16/CAZ-7 and TEM-24/CAZ-6 are markedly active against ceftazidime. IRT- 4 shows resistance to beta-lactamase in
   1848..1887    +  terminator     fd terminator: central terminator from bacteriophage fd (Otsuka and Kunisawa, 1982)
   1918..2506    +  rep_origin     ori: high-copy-number ColE1/pMB1/pBR322/pUC origin of replication
   2692..2831    -  misc_feature   bom: basis of mobility region from pBR322
   2933..3124    -  CDS            rop: Rop protein, which maintains plasmids at low copy number; rop
   3164..3274    +  CDS            mbeC (fragment): MBEC_ECOLX - Experimental evidence at protein level: Swiss-Prot protein existence level 1. Required for efficient mobilization of ColE1 plasmid and is thus essential to promote the specific transfer of the plasmid during conjugation. Probably functions by inducing DNA bending, helping the MbeA relaxase to melt the DNA around the nic site and cleave the phosphodiester bond. Binds specifically double-stranded DNA (dsDNA) containing the ColE1 oriT but does not recognize the inverted repeat (IR). From Escherichia coli.
>Addgene plasmid #63939 | pST50Trc1-HPCDHFR | depositor full sequence | sequence record 177345 | Full Sequence
GGCACCATGCATCGATCCCGCGAAATTAATACGACTCACTATAGGGAGACCACAACGGTTTCCCTCCGGC
TCCGGAGAGCTCCAATTGGAATTCGCTAGCTCTAGAAATAATTTTGTTTAACTTTAAGAAGGAGATATAC
ATATGTCTGAAGATCAGGTAGATCCACGTTTAATCGACGGTAAAGGATCCATCAGTCTGATTGCGGCGCT
AGCGGTAGATCGCGTTATCGGCATGGAAAACGCCATGCCATGGAACCTGCCTGCCGATCTCGCCTGGTTT
AAACGCAACACCTTAAATAAACCCGTGATTATGGGGCGCCATACCTGGGAATCAATCGGTAGGCCTTTGC
CCGGCCGCAAAAATATTATCCTCAGCAGTCAACCCGGGACCGATGATCGGGTTACCTGGGTTAAATCGGT
CGACGAAGCCATCGCGGCGTGTGGTGACGTACCAGAAATCATGGTGATTGGCGGCGGACGCGTTTATGAA
CAGTTCTTGCCAAAAGCGCAAAAACTGTATCTGACGCATATCGATGCAGAAGTGGAAGGCGACACCCATT
TTCCGGATTACGAGCCGGATGACTGGGAATCGGTATTCAGCGAATTCCACGATGCTGATGCGCAGAACTC
GCATAGCTATTGTTTCGAAATCCTCGAGCGTCGTGCCGGCTAATGTACAAGATCCAGATCTAAGCTTGGT
ACCACGCGTGCGCGCTGATCCGGCTGCTAACAAAGCCCGAAAGGAAGCTGAGTTGGCTGCTGCCACCGCT
GAGCAATAACTAGCATAACCCCTTGGGGCCTCTAAACGGGTCTTGAGGGGTTTTTTGCTGAAAGGAGGAA
CTATATCGGGATTAGCCCGCCTAATGAGCGGGCTTTTTTTTAATTCCCCTATTTGTTTATTTTTCTAAAT
ACATTCAAATATGTATCCGCTCATGAGACAATAACCCTGATAAATGCTTCAATAATATTGAAAAAGGAAG
AGTATGAGTATTCAACATTTCCGTGTCGCCCTTATTCCCTTTTTTGCGGCATTTTGCCTTCCTGTTTTTG
CTCACCCAGAAACGCTCGTGAAAGTAAAAGACGCAGAGGACCAATTGGGGGCACGAGTGGGATACATAGA
ACTGGACTTGAATAGCGGTAAAATCCTTGAGAGTTTTCGCCCTGAAGAGCGTTTTCCAATGATGAGCACT
TTCAAAGTTCTGCTATGTGGAGCAGTATTATCCCGTGTAGATGCGGGGCAAGAGCAACTCGGACGACGAA
TACACTATTCGCAGAATGACTTGGTTGAATACTCCCCAGTGACAGAAAAGCACCTTACGGACGGAATGAC
GGTAAGAGAATTATGTAGTGCCGCCATAACGATGAGTGATAACACTGCGGCGAACTTACTTCTGACAACC
ATCGGTGGACCGAAGGAATTAACCGCTTTTTTGCACAATATGGGAGACCATGTAACTCGCCTTGACCGTT
GGGAACCAGAACTGAATGAAGCCATACCAAACGACGAGCGAGACACCACAATGCCTGCGGCAATGGCAAC
AACATTACGCAAACTATTAACTGGCGAACTACTTACTCTGGCTTCACGGCAACAATTAATAGACTGGCTT
GAAGCGGATAAAGTTGCAGGACCACTACTGCGTTCGGCACTTCCTGCTGGCTGGTTTATTGCTGATAAAT
CTGGGGCAGGAGAGCGTGGTTCACGGGGTATCATTGCCGCACTTGGACCAGATGGTAAGCCTTCCCGTAT
CGTAGTTATCTACACGACGGGTAGTCAGGCAACTATGGACGAACGAAATAGACAGATTGCTGAAATAGGG
GCTTCACTGATTAAGCATTGGTAAACCGATACAATTAAAGGCTCCTTTTGGAGCCTTTTTTTTTGGACGG
ACCGGTAGAAAAGATCAAAGGATCTTCTTGAGATCCTTTTTTTCTGCGCGTAATCTGCTGCTTGCAAACA
AAAAAACCACCGCTACCAGCGGTGGTTTGTTTGCCGGATCAAGAGCTACCAACTCTTTTTCCGAAGGTAA
CTGGCTTCAGCAGAGCGCAGATACCAAATACTGTCCTTCTAGTGTAGCCGTAGTTAGGCCACCACTTCAA
GAACTCTGTAGCACCGCCTACATACCTCGCTCTGCTAATCCTGTTACCAGTGGCTGCTGCCAGTGGCGAT
AAGTCGTGTCTTACCGGGTTGGACTCAAGACGATAGTTACCGGATAAGGCGCAGCGGTCGGGCTGAACGG
GGGGTTCGTGCACACAGCCCAGCTTGGAGCGAACGACCTACACCGAACTGAGATACCTACAGCGTGAGCT
ATGAGAAAGCGCCACGCTTCCCGAAGGGAGAAAGGCGGACAGGTATCCGGTAAGCGGCAGGGTCGGAACA
GGAGAGCGCACGAGGGAGCTTCCAGGGGGAAACGCCTGGTATCTTTATAGTCCTGTCGGGTTTCGCCACC
TCTGACTTGAGCGTCGATTTTTGTGATGCTCGTCAGGGGGGCGGAGCCTATGGAAAAACGCCAGCAACGC
GGCCTTTTTACGGTTCCTGGCCTTTTGCTGGCCTTTTGCTCACATGTTCTTTCCTGCGTTATCCCCTGAT
TCTGTGGATAACCGTATTACCGCCTTTGAGTGAGCTGATACCGCTCGCCGCAGCCGAACGACCGAGCGCA
GCGAGTCAGTGAGCGAGGAAGCGGAAGAGCGCCTGATGCGGTATTTTCTCCTTACGCATCTGTGCGGTAT
TTCACACCGCAATGGTGCACTCTCAGTACAATCTGCTCTGATGCCGCATAGTTAAGCCAGTATACACTCC
GCTATCGCTACGTGACTGGGTCATGGCTGCGCCCCGACACCCGCCAACACCCGCTGACGCGCCCTGACGG
GCTTGTCTGCTCCCGGCATCCGCTTACAGACAAGCTGTGACCGTCTCCGGGAGCTGCATGTGTCAGAGGT
TTTCACCGTCATCACCGAAACGCGCGAGGCAGCTGCGGTAAAGCTCATCAGCGTGGTCGTGAAGCGATTC
ACAGATGTCTGCCTGTTCATCCGCGTCCAGCTCGTTGAGTTTCTCCAGAAGCGTTAATGTCTGGCTTCTG
ATAAAGCGGGCCATGTTAAGGGCGGTTTTTTCCTGTTTGGTCACTGATGCCTCCGTGTAAGGGGGATTTC
TGTTCATGGGGTAATGATACCGATGAAACGAGAGAGGATGCTCACGATACGGGTTACTGATGATGAACAT
GCCCGGTTACTGGAACGTTGTGAGGGTAAACAACTGGCGGTATGGATGCGGCGGGACCAGAGAAAAATCA
CTCAGGGTCAATGCCAGCGCTTCGTTAATACAGATGTAGGTGTT
