>Addgene plasmid #63939 | pST50Trc1-HPCDHFR | addgene partial sequence | sequence record 177439 | T7 5'-TAATACGACTCACTATAGGG-3'
TATGTCTGAAGATCAGGTAGATCCACGTTTAATCGACGGTAAAGGATCCATCAGTCTGATTGCGGCGCTA
GCGGTAGATCGCGTTATCGGCATGGAAAACGCCATGCCATGGAACCTGCCTGCCGATCTCGCCTGGTTTA
AACGCAACACCTTAAATAAACCCGTGATTATGGGGCGCCATACCTGGGAATCAATCGGTAGGCCTTTGCC
CGGCCGCAAAAATATTATCCTCAGCAGTCAACCCGGGACCGATGATCGGGTTACCTGGGTTAAATCGGTC
GACGAAGCCATCGCGGCGTGTGGTGACGTACCAGAAATCATGGTGATTGGCGGCGGACGCGTTTATGAAC
AGTTCTTGCCAAAAGCGCAAAAACTGTATCTGACGCATATCGATGCAGAAGTGGAAGGCGACACCCATTT
TCCGGATTACGAGCCGGATGACTGGGAATCGGTATTCAGCGAATTCCACGATGCTGATGCGC
