>Addgene plasmid #63939 | pST50Trc1-HPCDHFR | addgene partial sequence | sequence record 177440 | T7term 5'-GCTAGTTATTGCTCAGCGG-3'
GTTCCATGGCATGGCGTTTTCCATGCCGATAACGCGATCTACCGCTAGCGCCGCAATCAGACTGATGGAT
CCTTTACCGTCGATTAAACGTGGATCTACCTGATCTTCAGACATATGTATATCTCCTTCTTAAAGTTAAA
CAAAATTATTTCTAGAGCTAGCGAATTCCAATTGGAGCTCTCC
